Addgene plasmid #178691: A1-LCD+23G-23S-12F+12Y
Purpose: Bacterial expression of N-terminally 6His tagged A1-LCD with twenty-three Ser residues replaced with Gly, twelve Phe residues replaced with Tyr (LCD: low-complexity domain, aa 186-320)
Depositing lab: Tanja Mittag. Depositing organization: St. Jude Children's Research Hospital. Publication: Deciphering how naturally occurring sequence features impact the phase behaviours of disordered prion-like domains. Bremer A, Farag M, Borcherds WM, Peran I, Martin EW, Pappu RV, Mittag T. Nat Chem. 2022 Feb;14(2):196-207. doi: 10.1038/s41557-021-00840-w. Epub 2021 Dec 20. PubMed 34931046.
Backbone
  Vector backbone: pDEST17
  Vector type: Bacterial Expression
Growth in bacteria
  Bacterial resistance: Ampicillin, 100 μg/mL
  Growth temperature: 37°C
  Growth strain: DH5alpha
  Copy number: Low Copy
Gene/Insert
  Gene/Insert name: A1-LCD+23G-23S-12F+12Y
  Species: H. sapiens (human)
  Mutation: twenty-three Ser residues replaced with Gly, twelve Phe residues replaced with Tyr
  Entrez Gene: HNRNPA1 (a.k.a. ALS19, ALS20, HNRPA1, HNRPA1L3, IBMPFD3, MPD3, UP 1, hnRNP A1, hnRNP-A1)
  Tag / fusion protein: 6xHis (N terminal on insert)
  Cloning method: Gateway Cloning
Terms and licenses: Academic/Nonprofit Terms; Industry Terms: Not Available to Industry
How to cite: A1-LCD+23G-23S-12F+12Y was a gift from Tanja Mittag (Addgene plasmid # 178691 ; http://n2t.net/addgene:178691 ; RRID:Addgene_178691)
