[The description below was written by a language model from this plasmid's Addgene catalogue record and pLannotate feature annotations shown in this document.]
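Description:
A1-LCD+23G-23S-12F+12Y is a bacterial expression plasmid built by Gateway cloning in the pDEST17 backbone. It produces a designed variant of the low-complexity domain (LCD, residues 186–320) of human hnRNP A1 (HNRNPA1). The plasmid is maintained in E. coli through a ColE1/pBR322-type origin, and the accompanying rop gene and bom region fit the record's low-copy designation. Selection is with ampicillin through the β-lactamase gene and its own promoter. The annotated tetracycline-resistance fragments and tet promoter appear to be interrupted pBR322-derived backbone remnants rather than a usable marker.

The expression cassette is driven by a T7 promoter followed by the phage T7 gene 10 ribosome binding site, so expression requires a host that supplies T7 RNA polymerase. The reading frame begins with an N-terminal histidine tag, catalogued as 6xHis and detected by the annotation tool as a partial 8xHis match. It continues through the attB1 site left by recombination and a partially matched TEV protease site, which would presumably allow the tag to be removed after purification. The LCD coding sequence follows. The software labels it as a fragment of the paralog HNRNPA1L2, most likely because of sequence similarity, whereas the catalogue assigns it to HNRNPA1. The cassette ends with attB2 and a T7 terminator. A short hit to a T7 gene 10-derived solubility tag lies downstream of attB2 and is probably vector sequence rather than part of the product.

In this variant, twenty-three serines are replaced with glycine and twelve phenylalanines with tyrosine. The associated study examines how sequence features of disordered prion-like domains shape their phase behaviour, so the plasmid serves to make recombinant protein for such comparisons.
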