Features (pLannotate 1.2.2; 18 found; start..end, strand, type, name):
     40..144     +  promoter       AmpR promoter: bla
    145..1005    +  CDS            AmpR: β-lactamase; bla; confers resistance to ampicillin, carbenicillin, and related antibiotics
   1176..1764    +  rep_origin     ori: high-copy-number ColE1/pMB1/pBR322/pUC origin of replication
   1950..2089    -  misc_feature   bom: basis of mobility region from pBR322
   2191..2382    -  CDS            rop: Rop protein, which maintains plasmids at low copy number; rop
   2399..2779    +  CDS            YPB1_ECOLX: Protein predicted: Swiss-Prot protein existence level 4. From Escherichia coli.
   3021..3925    -  CDS            TcR (fragment): tetracycline efflux protein; tet; confers resistance to tetracycline
   3947..3965    +  promoter       T7 promoter: promoter for bacteriophage T7 RNA polymerase
   3997..4019    +  RBS            RBS: efficient ribosome binding site from bacteriophage T7 gene 10 (Olins and Rangwala, 1989)
   4037..4057    +  CDS            8xHis (fragment): 8xHis affinity tag
   4066..4090    +  protein_bind   attB1: mutant version of attB; recombination site for the Gateway® BP reaction BP Clonase™
   4096..4112    +  CDS            TEV site (fragment): tobacco etch virus (TEV) protease recognition and cleavage site
   4117..4467    +  CDS            HNRNPA1L2 (fragment): RA1L2_HUMAN - Also known as HNRNPA1L. Experimental evidence at transcript level: Swiss-Prot protein existence level 2. Involved in the packaging of pre-mRNA into hnRNP particles, transport of poly(A) mRNA from the nucleus to the cytoplasm and may modulate splice site selection. From Homo sapiens (Human).
   4526..4550    -  protein_bind   attB2: mutant version of attB; recombination site for the Gateway® BP reaction BP Clonase™
   4560..4609    +  CDS            SET1 (fragment): solubility-enhancement tag derived from T7 phage gene 10B
   4617..4664    +  terminator     T7 terminator: transcription terminator for bacteriophage T7 RNA polymerase
   4690..4982    -  CDS            TcR (fragment): tetracycline efflux protein; tet; confers resistance to tetracycline
   5030..5058    -  promoter       tet promoter: E. coli promoter for tetracycline efflux protein gene
>Addgene plasmid #178691 | A1-LCD+23G-23S-12F+12Y | addgene full sequence | sequence record 356195 | Addgene NGS Result
GTTTCTTAGACGTCAGGTGGCACTTTTCGGGGAAATGTGCGCGGAACCCCTATTTGTTTATTTTTCTAAA
TACATTCAAATATGTATCCGCTCATGAGACAATAACCCTGATAAATGCTTCAATAATATTGAAAAAGGAA
GAGTATGAGTATTCAACATTTCCGTGTCGCCCTTATTCCCTTTTTTGCGGCATTTTGCCTTCCTGTTTTT
GCTCACCCAGAAACGCTGGTGAAAGTAAAAGATGCTGAAGATCAGTTGGGTGCACGAGTGGGTTACATCG
AACTGGATCTCAACAGCGGTAAGATCCTTGAGAGTTTTCGCCCCGAAGAACGTTTTCCAATGATGAGCAC
TTTTAAAGTTCTGCTATGTGGCGCGGTATTATCCCGTGTTGACGCCGGGCAAGAGCAACTCGGTCGCCGC
ATACACTATTCTCAGAATGACTTGGTTGAGTACTCACCAGTCACAGAAAAGCATCTTACGGATGGCATGA
CAGTAAGAGAATTATGCAGTGCTGCCATAACCATGAGTGATAACACTGCGGCCAACTTACTTCTGACAAC
GATCGGAGGACCGAAGGAGCTAACCGCTTTTTTGCACAACATGGGGGATCATGTAACTCGCCTTGATCGT
TGGGAACCGGAGCTGAATGAAGCCATACCAAACGACGAGCGTGACACCACGATGCCTGCAGCAATGGCAA
CAACGTTGCGCAAACTATTAACTGGCGAACTACTTACTCTAGCTTCCCGGCAACAATTAATAGACTGGAT
GGAGGCGGATAAAGTTGCAGGACCACTTCTGCGCTCGGCCCTTCCGGCTGGCTGGTTTATTGCTGATAAA
TCTGGAGCCGGTGAGCGTGGGTCTCGCGGTATCATTGCAGCACTGGGGCCAGATGGTAAGCCCTCCCGTA
TCGTAGTTATCTACACGACGGGGAGTCAGGCAACTATGGATGAACGAAATAGACAGATCGCTGAGATAGG
TGCCTCACTGATTAAGCATTGGTAACTGTCAGACCAAGTTTACTCATATATACTTTAGATTGATTTAAAA
CTTCATTTTTAATTTAAAAGGATCTAGGTGAAGATCCTTTTTGATAATCTCATGACCAAAATCCCTTAAC
GTGAGTTTTCGTTCCACTGAGCGTCAGACCCCGTAGAAAAGATCAAAGGATCTTCTTGAGATCCTTTTTT
TCTGCGCGTAATCTGCTGCTTGCAAACAAAAAAACCACCGCTACCAGCGGTGGTTTGTTTGCCGGATCAA
GAGCTACCAACTCTTTTTCCGAAGGTAACTGGCTTCAGCAGAGCGCAGATACCAAATACTGTCCTTCTAG
TGTAGCCGTAGTTAGGCCACCACTTCAAGAACTCTGTAGCACCGCCTACATACCTCGCTCTGCTAATCCT
GTTACCAGTGGCTGCTGCCAGTGGCGATAAGTCGTGTCTTACCGGGTTGGACTCAAGACGATAGTTACCG
GATAAGGCGCAGCGGTCGGGCTGAACGGGGGGTTCGTGCACACAGCCCAGCTTGGAGCGAACGACCTACA
CCGAACTGAGATACCTACAGCGTGAGCTATGAGAAAGCGCCACGCTTCCCGAAGGGAGAAAGGCGGACAG
GTATCCGGTAAGCGGCAGGGTCGGAACAGGAGAGCGCACGAGGGAGCTTCCAGGGGGAAACGCCTGGTAT
CTTTATAGTCCTGTCGGGTTTCGCCACCTCTGACTTGAGCGTCGATTTTTGTGATGCTCGTCAGGGGGGC
GGAGCCTATGGAAAAACGCCAGCAACGCGGCCTTTTTACGGTTCCTGGCCTTTTGCTGGCCTTTTGCTCA
CATGTTCTTTCCTGCGTTATCCCCTGATTCTGTGGATAACCGTATTACCGCCTTTGAGTGAGCTGATACC
GCTCGCCGCAGCCGAACGACCGAGCGCAGCGAGTCAGTGAGCGAGGAAGCGGAAGAGCGCCTGATGCGGT
ATTTTCTCCTTACGCATCTGTGCGGTATTTCACACCGCAATGGTGCACTCTCAGTACAATCTGCTCTGAT
GCCGCATAGTTAAGCCAGTATACACTCCGCTATCGCTACGTGACTGGGTCATGGCTGCGCCCCGACACCC
GCCAACACCCGCTGACGCGCCCTGACGGGCTTGTCTGCTCCCGGCATCCGCTTACAGACAAGCTGTGACC
GTCTCCGGGAGCTGCATGTGTCAGAGGTTTTCACCGTCATCACCGAAACGCGCGAGGCAGCTGCGGTAAA
GCTCATCAGCGTGGTCGTGAAGCGATTCACAGATGTCTGCCTGTTCATCCGCGTCCAGCTCGTTGAGTTT
CTCCAGAAGCGTTAATGTCTGGCTTCTGATAAAGCGGGCCATGTTAAGGGCGGTTTTTTCCTGTTTGGTC
ACTGATGCCTCCGTGTAAGGGGGATTTCTGTTCATGGGGGTAATGATACCGATGAAACGAGAGAGGATGC
TCACGATACGGGTTACTGATGATGAACATGCCCGGTTACTGGAACGTTGTGAGGGTAAACAACTGGCGGT
ATGGATGCGGCGGGACCAGAGAAAAATCACTCAGGGTCAATGCCAGCGCTTCGTTAATACAGATGTAGGT
GTTCCACAGGGTAGCCAGCAGCATCCTGCGATGCAGATCCGGAACATAATGGTGCAGGGCGCTGACTTCC
GCGTTTCCAGACTTTACGAAACACGGAAACCGAAGACCATTCATGTTGTTGCTCAGGTCGCAGACGTTTT
GCAGCAGCAGTCGCTTCACGTTCGCTCGCGTATCGGTGATTCATTCTGCTAACCAGTAAGGCAACCCCGC
CAGCCTAGCCGGGTCCTCAACGACAGGAGCACGATCATGCGCACCCGTGGCCAGGACCCAACGCTGCCCG
AGATGCGCCGCGTGCGGCTGCTGGAGATGGCGGACGCGATGGATATGTTCTGCCAAGGGTTGGTTTGCGC
ATTCACAGTTCTCCGCAAGAATTGATTGGCTCCAATTCTTGGAGTGGTGAATCCGTTAGCGAGGTGCCGC
CGGCTTCCATTCAGGTCGAGGTGGCCCGGCTCCATGCACCGCGACGCAACGCGGGGAGGCAGACAAGGTA
TAGGGCGGCGCCTACAATCCATGCCAACCCGTTCCATGTGCTCGCCGAGGCGGCATAAATCGCCGTGACG
ATCAGCGGTCCAATGATCGAAGTTAGGCTGGTAAGAGCCGCGAGCGATCCTTGAAGCTGTCCCTGATGGT
CGTCATCTACCTGCCTGGACAGCATGGCCTGCAACGCGGGCATCCCGATGCCGCCGGAAGCGAGAAGAAT
CATAATGGGGAAGGCCATCCAGCCTCGCGTCGCGAACGCCAGCAAGACGTAGCCCAGCGCGTCGGCCGCC
ATGCCGGCGATAATGGCCTGCTTCTCGCCGAAACGTTTGGTGGCGGGACCAGTGACGAAGGCTTGAGCGA
GGGCGTGCAAGATTCCGAATACCGCAAGCGACAGGCCGATCATCGTCGCGCTCCAGCGAAAGCGGTCCTC
GCCGAAAATGACCCAGAGCGCTGCCGGCACCTGTCCTACGAGTTGCATGATAAAGAAGACAGTCATAAGT
GCGGCGACGATAGTCATGCCCCGCGCCCACCGGAAGGAGCTGACTGGGTTGAAGGCTCTCAAGGGCATCG
GTCGATCGACGCTCTCCCTTATGCGACTCCTGCATTAGGAAGCAGCCCAGTAGTAGGTTGAGGCCGTTGA
GCACCGCCGCCGCAAGGAATGGTGCATGCAAGGAGATGGCGCCCAACAGTCCCCCGGCCACGGGGCCTGC
CACCATACCCACGCCGAAACAAGCGCTCATGAGCCCGAAGTGGCGAGCCCGATCTTCCCCATCGGTGATG
TCGGCGATATAGGCGCCAGCAACCGCACCTGTGGCGCCGGTGATGCCGGCCACGATGCGTCCGGCGTAGA
GGATCGAGATCTCGATCCCGCGAAATTAATACGACTCACTATAGGGAGACCACAACGGTTTCCCTCTAGA
AATAATTTTGTTTAACTTTAAGAAGGAGATATACATATGTCGTACTACCATCACCATCACCATCACCTCG
AATCAACAAGTTTGTACAAAAAAGCAGGCTTCGAGAACCTGTATTTTCAGGGTAGCATGGCTGGTGCCGG
TGGTGGTCAGCGTGGTCGTGGTGGTGGCGGTAATTATGGCGGTGGTCGCGGTGGCGGTTATGGTGGTAAT
GATAATTATGGTCGCGGAGGTAACTATGGTGGCCGTGGTGGCTATGGTGGTGGACGCGGAGGTGGTGGAT
ATGGCGGAGGCGGTGATGGTTATAATGGTTATGGCAATGATGGTGGCAACTACGGTGGCGGTGGCGGATA
TAATGATTATGGTAACTATAATAACCAAGGCGGTAACTACGGTCCGATGAAAGGTGGTAATTACGGTGGA
AGAGGCGGAGGTGGCGGTGGTGGTGGTGGCCAGTATTATGCAAAACCGCGTAATCAAGGTGGTTATGGTG
GTGGCGGAGGCGGAGGCGGATATGGTGGTGGTCGTCGTTATTAAGACCCAGCTTTCTTGTACAAAGTGGT
TGATTCGAGGCTGCTAACAAAGCCCGAAAGGAAGCTGAGTTGGCTGCTGCCACCGCTGAGCAATAACTAG
CATAACCCCTTGGGGCCTCTAAACGGGTCTTGAGGGGTTTTTTGCTGAAAGGAGGAACTATATCCGGATA
TCCACAGGACGGGTGTGGTCGCCATGATCGCGTAGTCGATAGTGGCTCCAAGTAGCGAAGCGAGCAGGAC
TGGGCGGCGGCCAAAGCGGTCGGACAGTGCTCCGAGAACGGGTGCGCATAGAAATTGCATCAACGCATAT
AGCGCTAGCAGCACGCCATAGTGACTGGCGATGCTGTCGGAATGGACGATATCCCGCAAGAGGCCCGGCA
GTACCGGCATAACCAAGCCTATGCCTACAGCATCCAGGGTGACGGTGCCGAGGATGACGATGAGCGCATT
GTTAGATTTCATACACGGTGCCTGACTGCGTTAGCAATTTAACTGTGATAAACTACCGCATTAAAGCTTA
TCGATGATAAGCTGTCAAACATGAGAATTCTTGAAGACGAAAGGGCCTCGTGATACGCCTATTTTTATAG
GTTAATGTCATGATAATAATG
